>Addgene plasmid #115263 | NODAL-T7TS-C312S | addgene full sequence | sequence record 222540 | Addgene NGS Result
CCGAACGACCGAGCGCAGCGAGTCAGTGAGCGAGGAAGCGGAAGAGCGCCCAATACGCAAACCGCCTCTC
CCCGCGCGTTGGCCGATTCATTAATGCAGCTGGCACGACAGGTTTCCCGACTGGAAAGCGGGCAGTGAGC
GCAACGCAATTAATGTGAGTTAGCTCACTCATTAGGCACCCCAGGCTTTACACTTTATGCTTCCGGCTCG
TATGTTGTGTGGAATTGTGAGCGGATAACAATTTCACACAGGAAACAGCTATGACCATGATTACGCCAAG
CTCTAATACGACTCACTATAGGGAGACAAGCTTGCTTGTTCTTTTTGCAGAAGCTCAGAATAAACGCTCA
ACTTTGGCAGATCTATGCACGCCCACTGCCTGCCCTTCCTTCTGCACGCCTGGTGGGCCCTACTCCAGGC
GGGTGCTGCGACGGTGGCCACTGCGCTCCTGCGTACGCGGGGGCAGCCCTCGTCGCCATCCCCTCTGGCG
TACATGCTGAGCCTCTACCGCGACCCGCTGCCGAGGGCAGACATCATCCGCAGCCTACAGGCAGAAGATG
TGGCAGTGGATGGGCAGAACTGGACGTTTGCTTTTGACTTCTCCTTCCTGAGCCAACAAGAGGATCTGGC
ATGGGCTGAGCTCCGGCTGCAGCTGTCCAGCCCTGTGGACCTCCCCACTGAGGGCTCACTTGCCATTGAG
ATTTTCCACCAGCCAAAGCCCGACACAGAGCAGGCTTCAGACAGCTGCTTAGAGCGGTTTCAGATGGACC
TATTCACTGTCACTTTGTCCCAGGTCACCTTTTCCTTGGGCAGCATGGTTTTGGAGGTGACCAGGCCTCT
CTCCAAGTGGCTGAAGCGCCCTGGGGCCCTGGAGAAGCAGATGTCCAGGGTAGCTGGAGAGTGCTGGCCG
CGGCCCCCCACACCGCCTGCCACCAATGTGCTCCTTATGCTCTACTCCAACCTCTCGCAGGAGCAGAGGC
AGCTGGGTGGGTCCACCTTGCTGTGGGAAGCCGAGAGCTCCTGGCGGGCCCAGGAGGGACAGCTGTCCTG
GGAGTGGGGCAAGAGGCACCGTCGACATCACTTGCCAGACAGAAGTCAACTGTGTCGGAAGGTCAAGTTC
CAGGTGGACTTCAACCTGATCGGATGGGGCTCCTGGATCATCTACCCCAAGCAGTACAACGCCTATCGCT
GTGAGGGCGAGTGTCCTAATCCTGTTGGGGAGGAGTTTCATCCGACCAACCATGCATACATCCAGAGTCT
GCTGAAACGTTACCAGCCCCACCGAGTCCCTTCCACTTCTTGTGCCCCAGTGAAGACCAAGCCGCTGAGC
ATGCTGTATGTGGATAATGGCAGAGTGCTCCTAGATCACCATAAAGACATGATCGTGGAAGAATGTGGGT
GCCTCTGAACTAGTGACTGACTAGGATCTGGTTACCACTAAACCAGCCTCAAGAACACCCGAATGGAGTC
TCTAAGCTACATAATACCAACTTACACTTTACAAAATGTTGTCCCCCAAAATGTAGCCATTCGTATCTGC
TCCTAATAAAAAGAAAGTTTCTTCACATTCTAAAAAAAGACTCTAGAGGATCCCCGGGCGAGCTCGAATT
CGTATTCTATAGTGTCACCTAAATCCAATTCACTGGCCGTCGTTTTACAACGTCGTGACTGGGAAAACCC
TGGCGTTACCCAACTTAATCGCCTTGCAGCACATCCCCCTTTCGCCAGCTGGCGTAATAGCGAAGAGGCC
CGCACCGATCGCCCTTCCCAACAGTTGCGCAGCCTGAATGGCGAATGGCGCCTGATGCGGTATTTTCTCC
TTACGCATCTGTGCGGTATTTCACACCGCATATGGTGCACTCTCAGTACAATCTGCTCTGATGCCGCATA
GTTAAGCCAGCCCCGACACCCGCCAACACCCGCTGACGCGCCCTGACGGGCTTGTCTGCTCCCGGCATCC
GCTTACAGACAAGCTGTGACCGTCTCCGGGAGCTGCATGTGTCAGAGGTTTTCACCGTCATCACCGAAAC
GCGCGAGACGAAAGGGCCTCGTGATACGCCTATTTTTATAGGTTAATGTCATGATAATAATGGTTTCTTA
GACGTCAGGTGGCACTTTTCGGGGAAATGTGCGCGGAACCCCTATTTGTTTATTTTTCTAAATACATTCA
AATATGTATCCGCTCATGAGACAATAACCCTGATAAATGCTTCAATAATATTGAAAAAGGAAGAGTATGA
GTATTCAACATTTCCGTGTCGCCCTTATTCCCTTTTTTGCGGCATTTTGCCTTCCTGTTTTTGCTCACCC
AGAAACGCTGGTGAAAGTAAAAGATGCTGAAGATCAGTTGGGTGCACGAGTGGGTTACATCGAACTGGAT
CTCAACAGCGGTAAGATCCTTGAGAGTTTTCGCCCCGAAGAACGTTTTCCAATGATGAGCACTTTTAAAG
TTCTGCTATGTGGCGCGGTATTATCCCGTATTGACGCCGGGCAAGAGCAACTCGGTCGCCGCATACACTA
TTCTCAGAATGACTTGGTTGAGTACTCACCAGTCACAGAAAAGCATCTTACGGATGGCATGACAGTAAGA
GAATTATGCAGTGCTGCCATAACCATGAGTGATAACACTGCGGCCAACTTACTTCTGACAACGATCGGAG
GACCGAAGGAGCTAACCGCTTTTTTGCACAACATGGGGGATCATGTAACTCGCCTTGATCGTTGGGAACC
GGAGCTGAATGAAGCCATACCAAACGACGAGCGTGACACCACGATGCCTGTAGCAATGGCAACAACGTTG
CGCAAACTATTAACTGGCGAACTACTTACTCTAGCTTCCCGGCAACAATTAATAGACTGGATGGAGGCGG
ATAAAGTTGCAGGACCACTTCTGCGCTCGGCCCTTCCGGCTGGCTGGTTTATTGCTGATAAATCTGGAGC
CGGTGAGCGTGGGTCTCGCGGTATCATTGCAGCACTGGGGCCAGATGGTAAGCCCTCCCGTATCGTAGTT
ATCTACACGACGGGGAGTCAGGCAACTATGGATGAACGAAATAGACAGATCGCTGAGATAGGTGCCTCAC
TGATTAAGCATTGGTAACTGTCAGACCAAGTTTACTCATATATACTTTAGATTGATTTAAAACTTCATTT
TTAATTTAAAAGGATCTAGGTGAAGATCCTTTTTGATAATCTCATGACCAAAATCCCTTAACGTGAGTTT
TCGTTCCACTGAGCGTCAGACCCCGTAGAAAAGATCAAAGGATCTTCTTGAGATCCTTTTTTTCTGCGCG
TAATCTGCTGCTTGCAAACAAAAAAACCACCGCTACCAGCGGTGGTTTGTTTGCCGGATCAAGAGCTACC
AACTCTTTTTCCGAAGGTAACTGGCTTCAGCAGAGCGCAGATACCAAATACTGTTCTTCTAGTGTAGCCG
TAGTTAGGCCACCACTTCAAGAACTCTGTAGCACCGCCTACATACCTCGCTCTGCTAATCCTGTTACCAG
TGGCTGCTGCCAGTGGCGATAAGTCGTGTCTTACCGGGTTGGACTCAAGACGATAGTTACCGGATAAGGC
GCAGCGGTCGGGCTGAACGGGGGGTTCGTGCACACAGCCCAGCTTGGAGCGAACGACCTACACCGAACTG
AGATACCTACAGCGTGAGCTATGAGAAAGCGCCACGCTTCCCGAAGGGAGAAAGGCGGACAGGTATCCGG
TAAGCGGCAGGGTCGGAACAGGAGAGCGCACGAGGGAGCTTCCAGGGGGAAACGCCTGGTATCTTTATAG
TCCTGTCGGGTTTCGCCACCTCTGACTTGAGCGTCGATTTTTGTGATGCTCGTCAGGGGGGCGGAGCCTA
TGGAAAAACGCCAGCAACGCGGCCTTTTTACGGTTCCTGGCCTTTTGCTGGCCTTTTGCTCACATGTTCT
TTCCTGCGTTATCCCCTGATTCTGTGGATAACCGTATTACCGCCTTTGAGTGAGCTGATACCGCTCGCCG
CAG
Features (pLannotate 1.2.2; 16 found; start..end, strand, type, name):
      2..44      +  rep_origin     RSF ori (fragment): Plasmids containing the RSF 1030 origin of replication can be propagated in E. coli cells that contain additional plasmids with compatible origins.
     46..138     +  CDS            lacI (fragment): lac repressor; lacI; The lac repressor binds to the lac operator to inhibit transcription in E. coli. This inhibition can be relieved by adding lactose or isopropyl-β-D-thiogalactopyranoside (IPTG).
    151..172     +  protein_bind   CAP binding site: CAP binding activates transcription in the presence of cAMP. E. coli catabolite activator protein
    187..217     +  promoter       lac promoter: promoter for the E. coli lac operon
    225..241     +  protein_bind   lac operator: The lac repressor binds to the lac operator to inhibit transcription in E. coli. This inhibition can be relieved by adding lactose or isopropyl-β-D-thiogalactopyranoside (IPTG). lac repressor encoded by lacI
    284..302     +  promoter       T7 promoter: promoter for bacteriophage T7 RNA polymerase
    315..357     +  5'UTR          Xenopus globin 5'-UTR: translational enhancer from the 5'-UTR of the major beta-globin gene of Xenopus laevis
    365..1405    +  CDS            NODAL: NODAL_HUMAN - Experimental evidence at protein level: Swiss-Prot protein existence level 1. Essential for mesoderm formation and axial patterning during embryonic development. From Homo sapiens (Human).
   1441..1566    +  3'UTR          Xenopus globin 3'-UTR: 3'-UTR of the major beta-globin gene of Xenopus laevis
   1616..1634    -  promoter       SP6 promoter: promoter for bacteriophage SP6 RNA polymerase
   1638..1795    +  CDS            lacZα (fragment): LacZα fragment of β-galactosidase; lacZ fragment
   1801..1900    -  misc_feature   bom (fragment): basis of mobility region from pBR322
   2002..2037    -  CDS            rop (fragment): Rop protein, which maintains plasmids at low copy number; rop
   2132..2236    +  promoter       AmpR promoter: bla
   2237..3097    +  CDS            AmpR: β-lactamase; bla; confers resistance to ampicillin, carbenicillin, and related antibiotics
   3268..3856    +  rep_origin     ori: high-copy-number ColE1/pMB1/pBR322/pUC origin of replication
