[The description below was written by a language model from this plasmid's Addgene catalogue record and pLannotate feature annotations shown in this document.]
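Description:
NODAL-T7TS-C312S is a 3,993 nt in vitro transcription plasmid built on the T7TS backbone. It is catalogued as a bacterial expression vector but is intended as a template for making synthetic RNA rather than for producing protein in E. coli. It is propagated in E. coli through a high-copy ColE1/pUC-type origin and selected with ampicillin via the β-lactamase gene under its own promoter. The annotation also picks up short remnants typical of older cloning vectors: lac promoter/operator and CAP site, lacZα, lacI, rop, bom and an RSF ori fragment. These are partial leftovers of the backbone and not functional parts of the design.

The payload is the human NODAL open reading frame carrying a C312S substitution, which replaces a cysteine residue with serine. The coding sequence sits downstream of a T7 promoter and is flanked by the 5′ and 3′ untranslated regions of the Xenopus laevis major β-globin gene. The 5′ UTR acts as a translational enhancer, and globin UTRs of this kind are generally used to improve the stability and translation of synthetic transcripts. T7 RNA polymerase therefore yields a sense NODAL mRNA embedded in globin UTRs. An SP6 promoter lies beyond the 3′ UTR in the opposite orientation and serves here as a sequencing primer site. The depositor notes that the multiple cloning site lacks PstI, SalI and AccI sites, and the 5′ cloning site is not recorded.

The stated purpose is in vitro transcription of the cysteine-mutant NODAL RNA, in the context of work comparing the processing and function of human NODAL variants. The record does not state the specific functional role of the mutated residue.
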