Addgene plasmid #115263: NODAL-T7TS-C312S
Purpose: For in vitro transcription of human NODAL open reading frame (with a mutated Cysteine residue) RNA
Depositing lab: Lynne Postovit. Depositing organization: University of Alberta. Publication: Genetically regulated human NODAL splice variants are differentially post-transcriptionally processed and functionally distinct. Findlay SD, Bilyk O, Lypka K, Waskiewicz AJ, Postovit L. (2018) bioRxiv 276170 10.1101/276170.
Backbone
  Vector backbone: T7TS
  Backbone manufacturer: Paul Krieg, Addgene plasmid # 17091
  Vector type: Bacterial Expression
Growth in bacteria
  Bacterial resistance: Ampicillin, 100 μg/mL
  Growth temperature: 37°C
  Growth strain: DH5alpha
  Copy number: Unknown
Gene/Insert
  Gene/Insert name: NODAL
  Species: H. sapiens (human)
  Mutation: C312S
  Entrez Gene: NODAL (a.k.a. HTX5)
  Promoter: T7
  Cloning method: Restriction Enzyme; 5′ cloning site unknown (unknown if destroyed)
  Sequencing primers: 5′ T7; 3′ SP6
Terms and licenses: Academic/Nonprofit Terms; Industry Terms: Not Available to Industry
Depositor comments: MCS lacks PstI, SalI and AccI sites. Please visit https://www.biorxiv.org/content/early/2018/03/04/276170 for bioRxiv preprint.
How to cite: NODAL-T7TS-C312S was a gift from Lynne Postovit (Addgene plasmid # 115263 ; http://n2t.net/addgene:115263 ; RRID:Addgene_115263)
